>Addgene plasmid #27431 | CtkA_D179Q_pET21a | addgene partial sequence | sequence record 33776 | 27431 with T7-term
TTTCGGGCTTTGTTAGCAGCCGGATCTCAGTGGTGGTGGTGGTGGTGCTCGAGTCGTCTACGCTTAGGTG
TGGGGGTGTATTCATTGGAATTGTCTAAATCATCTGCGTTGTCATAAGGGTTTGAGTGAGCTTGTTTGTG
TTGTAAGGATAACTCAATAGCTCTAGTGTGTGCTACATCTATAATCTTTGATTTTCTTTCATCAAGCATT
GTATGTAAAAATTCTTTGTGTATTTCGCTCATAAAGGGTGTGTTATCAATAATTGAATGGATTTTATTCA
TATCTATGCGTGGGTATATCCTAAGTAGTGCATCAAGGCAATCTTTATTATTGGTTTGAGTTAAGAAATC
ATAGTAGTTAATTTTTTTATCGTTGTCATCTTTTAAGATAGATTGGGGGAAATTATAAATCCTTGCATTG
AGTTCATCGATATTACTTAAAACTTTTTGGCATACCACATCATCAGCTTGGGGGTATAGACAAGAGCCAC
ACTGAAAAATGGGAGCTATTTGATATTCTTTTGAATTTGAGGCTCTTAAGAACCCCCAATTACCATTATG
CCTATCAAAATTACCTAGCAATGTATCTGCTACAAACATATCCCAAAAGAAACATTTTAAAACTTTTGGC
TCAATAAAATGCTGGTTATCTATGGCATAAAGCACATCATTCAAATTAGTGTCTTTGCCTGATTTTTCTA
ATTCAATCATAGTATTTTTTAGACTTAGAAAATCTACAAGCTCGTATTGATGGGTGGTAA
