[The description below was written by a language model from this plasmid's Addgene catalogue record.]
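Description:
CtkA_D179Q_pET21a is a bacterial expression plasmid built on the pET21a backbone (recorded as about 5 kb without insert) for producing a mutant form of a Helicobacter pylori protein in E. coli. It is selected with ampicillin and is listed as low copy, which fits the pBR322-type origin used in the pET vector series. No feature table accompanies the record, so element positions and any additional annotated parts cannot be confirmed here.

The insert is a 975 bp coding sequence for cell-translocating kinase A (CtkA, also known as Jhp0940) from H. pylori, carrying a D179Q substitution. It was cloned by restriction digestion between NdeI and XhoI, both of which remain intact. In pET21a this arrangement places the open reading frame directly at the vector's start codon, downstream of the T7 promoter and lac operator, and reads through into the backbone-encoded C-terminal His tag, which allows purification by immobilised metal affinity chromatography. The T7 sequencing primer listed for the 5′ end is consistent with this layout. Expression from such a vector normally requires a host supplying T7 RNA polymerase; the DH5alpha strain named in the record is a propagation strain only.

The associated publication characterises this proinflammatory protein as a Ser/Thr kinase that enters host cells and up-regulates NF-kappaB. The record does not state the functional consequence of D179Q, but a point mutant of this kind would typically be used alongside the wild-type protein in biochemical or structural comparisons of kinase activity.
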