Addgene plasmid #27431: CtkA_D179Q_pET21a
Depositing lab: SeWon Suh. Depositing organization: Seoul National University. Publication: Helicobacter pylori proinflammatory protein up-regulates NF-kappaB as a cell-translocating Ser/Thr kinase. Kim DJ, Park KS, Kim JH, Yang SH, Yoon JY, Han BG, Kim HS, Lee SJ, Jang JY, Kim KH, Kim MJ, Song JS, Kim HJ, Park CM, Lee SK, Lee BI, Suh SW. Proc Natl Acad Sci U S A. 2010 Dec 14;107(50):21418-23. doi: 10.1073/pnas.1010153107. Epub 2010 Nov 22. PubMed 21098302.
Backbone
  Vector backbone: pET21a
  Backbone size w/o insert (bp): 5000
  Vector type: Bacterial Expression
Growth in bacteria
  Bacterial resistance: Ampicillin, 100 μg/mL
  Growth temperature: 37°C
  Growth strain: DH5alpha
  Copy number: Low Copy
Gene/Insert
  Gene/Insert name: Cell translocating kinas A (alt names: CtkA; Jhp0940)
  Species: H. pylori
  Insert size (bp): 975
  Mutation: D179Q
  Entrez Gene: jhp0940
  Tag / fusion protein: His (C terminal on backbone)
  Cloning method: Restriction Enzyme; 5′ cloning site NdeI (not destroyed); 3′ cloning site XhoI (not destroyed)
  Sequencing primers: 5′ T7
Terms and licenses: Academic/Nonprofit Terms; Industry Terms: Not Available to Industry
How to cite: CtkA_D179Q_pET21a was a gift from SeWon Suh (Addgene plasmid # 27431 ; http://n2t.net/addgene:27431 ; RRID:Addgene_27431)
